Addgene plasmid #132577: fIM1265
Purpose: pZA2-pLlacO-soxR
Depositing lab: Timothy Lu. Depositing organization: Massachusetts Institute of Technology. Publication: Gene networks that compensate for crosstalk with crosstalk. Muller IE, Rubens JR, Jun T, Graham D, Xavier R, Lu TK. Nat Commun. 2019 Sep 6;10(1):4028. doi: 10.1038/s41467-019-12021-y. PubMed 31492904.
Backbone
  Vector backbone: pZA2
  Backbone size w/o insert (bp): 1953
  Total vector size (bp): 2665
  Vector type: Bacterial Expression
Growth in bacteria
  Bacterial resistance: Kanamycin, 50 μg/mL
  Growth temperature: 37°C
  Growth strain: NEB Stable
  Copy number: Unknown
Gene/Insert
  Gene/Insert name: pLlacO-soxR-TermT1
  Insert size (bp): 712
  Entrez Gene: soxR (a.k.a. b4063, ECK4055, marC)
  Promoter: pLlacO
  Cloning method: Gibson Cloning
  Sequencing primers: 5′ GCAAGAAAGCCATCCAGTTT; 3′ TGGCATCTTCCAGGAAATCT
Terms and licenses: Academic/Nonprofit Terms; Industry Terms: Not Available to Industry
How to cite: fIM1265 was a gift from Timothy Lu (Addgene plasmid # 132577 ; http://n2t.net/addgene:132577 ; RRID:Addgene_132577)
