[The description below was written by a language model from this plasmid's Addgene catalogue record and pLannotate feature annotations shown in this document.]
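Description:
fIM1265 is a small bacterial expression plasmid (about 2.7 kb) built on the pZA2 backbone, a modular E. coli vector combining the medium-copy p15A origin of replication with a kanamycin resistance marker. The feature table confirms both parts: a p15A ori and an nptII/neo aminoglycoside phosphotransferase gene followed by the phage lambda t0 terminator. Because p15A is compatible with ColE1-type origins, the plasmid can be co-maintained with other plasmids in multi-component circuits. The short "RSF ori" and Tn5 transposase hits in the annotation are only fragments. They most likely reflect sequence similarity or remnants flanking the origin and the resistance cassette rather than functional elements.

The roughly 700 bp insert, assembled by Gibson cloning, is a single transcription unit, pLlacO-soxR-TermT1. The pLlacO promoter is a phage lambda PL derivative carrying lac operator sites. This explains why the automated annotation shows two lac operators next to a fragment labelled as the related PLtetO-1 promoter. In hosts that supply LacI, transcription is repressed and can be induced with IPTG. No lacI gene is annotated on the plasmid itself, so without a repressor source expression would be expected to be constitutive. The promoter drives E. coli soxR, which encodes a redox-sensing transcription factor with a 2Fe-2S cluster that activates soxS and so the superoxide response. The rrnB T1 terminator closes the unit.

The construct provides tunable SoxR levels in E. coli. According to the associated publication title, it was made for work on synthetic gene networks that compensate for crosstalk. The record does not detail its specific role in those circuits.
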