Features (pLannotate 1.2.2; 10 found; start..end, strand, type, name):
      8..24      +  protein_bind   lac operator: The lac repressor binds to the lac operator to inhibit transcription in E. coli. This inhibition can be relieved by adding lactose or isopropyl-β-D-thiogalactopyranoside (IPTG). lac repressor encoded by lacI
     31..47      +  protein_bind   lac operator: The lac repressor binds to the lac operator to inhibit transcription in E. coli. This inhibition can be relieved by adding lactose or isopropyl-β-D-thiogalactopyranoside (IPTG). lac repressor encoded by lacI
     47..79      +  promoter       PLtetO-1 promoter (fragment): modified phage lambda PL promoter with tet operator sites (Lutz and Bujard, 1997)
    117..578     +  CDS            soxR: SOXR_ECOLI - Also known as marC. Experimental evidence at protein level: Swiss-Prot protein existence level 1. Activates the transcription of the soxS gene which itself controls the superoxide response regulon. SoxR contains a 2Fe-2S iron- sulfur cluster that may act as a redox sensor system that recognizes superoxide. The variable redox state of the Fe-S cluster is employed in vivo to modulate the transcriptional activity of SoxR in response to specific types of oxidative stress. Upon reduction of 2Fe-2S cluster, SoxR reversibly loses its transcriptional activity, but retains its DNA binding
    611..697     +  terminator     rrnB T1 terminator: Escherichia coli rrnB; transcription terminator T1 from the E. coli rrnB gene
    725..780     -  rep_origin     RSF ori (fragment): Plasmids containing the RSF 1030 origin of replication can be propagated in E. coli cells that contain additional plasmids with compatible origins.
    868..1413    -  rep_origin     p15A ori: Plasmids containing the medium-copy-number p15A origin of replication can be propagated in E. coli cells that contain a second plasmid with the ColE1 origin.
   1525..1619    -  terminator     lambda t0 terminator: transcription terminator from phage lambda
   1653..2444    -  CDS            neo: KKA2_KLEPN - Also known as kan, nptII. Experimental evidence at protein level: Swiss-Prot protein existence level 1. Resistance to kanamycin, neomycin, paromomycin, ribostamycin, butirosin and gentamicin B. From Klebsiella pneumoniae.
   2476..2595    -  CDS            tnpA (fragment): TN5P_ECOLX - Also known as tnp. Experimental evidence at protein level: Swiss-Prot protein existence level 1. Mediates transposition of transposon Tn5 by a 'cut and paste' mechanism. First, the monomeric transposase binds the 19 bp inverted DNA repeats flanking the transposon. Then, dimerization of the DNA- bound transposase creates a synaptic DNA complex. After nicking of the first DNA strand, excision of the transposon proceeds through a series of intermediates. The transposase then mediates the insertion of the transposon at a new site by strand transfer. The activity of the wild- type tran
>Addgene plasmid #132577 | fIM1265 | addgene full sequence | sequence record 266154 | Addgene NGS Result
CTAGCAATTGTGAGCGGATAACAATTGACATTGTGAGCGGATAACAAGATACTGAGCACATCAGCAGGAC
GCACTGACCTTAATTAAAAGAATTCATTAAAGAGGAGAAAGGTACCATGGAAAAGAAATTACCCCGCATT
AAAGCGCTGCTAACCCCCGGCGAAGTGGCGAAACGCAGCGGTGTGGCGGTATCGGCGCTGCATTTCTATG
AAAGTAAAGGGTTGATTACCAGTATCCGTAACAGCGGCAATCAGCGGCGATATAAACGTGATGTGTTGCG
ATATGTTGCAATTATCAAAATTGCTCAGCGTATTGGCATTCCGCTGGCGACCATTGGTGAAGCGTTTGGC
GTGTTGCCCGAAGGGCATACGTTAAGTGCGAAAGAGTGGAAACAGCTTTCGTCCCAATGGCGAGAAGAGT
TGGATCGGCGCATTCATACCTTAGTGGCGCTGCGTGACGAACTGGACGGATGTATTGGTTGTGGCTGCCT
TTCGCGCAGTGATTGCCCGTTGCGTAACCCGGGCGACCGCTTAGGAGAAGAAGGTACCGGCGCACGCTTG
CTGGAAGATGAACAAAACTAAGGATCCCATGGTACGCGTGCTAGAGGCATCAAATAAAACGAAAGGCTCA
GTCGAAAGACTGGGCCTTTCGTTTTATCTGTTGTTTGTCGGTGAACGCTCTCCTGAGTAGGACAAATCCG
CCGCCCTAGACCTAGGGGGATATATTCCGCTTCCTCGCTCACTGACTCGCTACGCTCGGTCGTTCGACTG
CGGCGAGCGGAAATGGCTTACGAACGGGGCGGAGATTTCCTGGAAGATGCCAGGAAGATACTTAACAGGG
AAGTGAGAGGGCCGCGGCAAAGCCGTTTTTCCATAGGCTCCGCCCCCCTGACAAGCATCACGAAATCTGA
CGCTCAAATCAGTGGTGGCGAAACCCGACAGGACTATAAAGATACCAGGCGTTTCCCCCTGGCGGCTCCC
TCGTGCGCTCTCCTGTTCCTGCCTTTCGGTTTACCGGTGTCATTCCGCTGTTATGGCCGCGTTTGTCTCA
TTCCACGCCTGACACTCAGTTCCGGGTAGGCAGTTCGCTCCAAGCTGGACTGTATGCACGAACCCCCCGT
TCAGTCCGACCGCTGCGCCTTATCCGGTAACTATCGTCTTGAGTCCAACCCGGAAAGACATGCAAAAGCA
CCACTGGCAGCAGCCACTGGTAATTGATTTAGAGGAGTTAGTCTTGAAGTCATGCGCCGGTTAAGGCTAA
ACTGAAAGGACAAGTTTTGGTGACTGCGCTCCTCCAAGCCAGTTACCTCGGTTCAAAGAGTTGGTAGCTC
AGAGAACCTTCGAAAAACCGCCCTGCAAGGCGGTTTTTTCGTTTTCAGAGCAAGAGATTACGCGCAGACC
AAAACGATCTCAAGAAGATCATCTTATTAATCAGATAAAATATTTCTAGATTTCAGTGCAATTTATCTCT
TCAAATGTAGCACCTGAAGTCAGCCCCATACGATATAAGTTGTATAGTGCTTGGATTCTCACCAATAAAA
AACGCCCGGCGGCAACCGAGCGTTCTGAACAAATCCAGATGGAGTTCTGAGGTCATTACTGGATCTATCA
ACAGGAGTCCAAGCGAGCTCTCGAACCCCAGAGTCCCGCTCAGAAGAACTCGTCAAGAAGGCGATAGAAG
GCGATGCGCTGCGAATCGGGAGCGGCGATACCGTAAAGCACGAGGAAGCGGTCAGCCCATTCGCCGCCAA
GCTCTTCAGCAATATCACGGGTAGCCAACGCTATGTCCTGATAGCGGTCCGCCACACCCAGCCGGCCACA
GTCGATGAATCCAGAAAAGCGGCCATTTTCCACCATGATATTCGGCAAGCAGGCATCGCCATGGGTCACG
ACGAGATCCTCGCCGTCGGGCATGCGCGCCTTGAGCCTGGCGAACAGTTCGGCTGGCGCGAGCCCCTGAT
GCTCTTCGTCCAGATCATCCTGATCGACAAGACCGGCTTCCATCCGAGTACGTGCTCGCTCGATGCGATG
TTTCGCTTGGTGGTCGAATGGGCAGGTAGCCGGATCAAGCGTATGCAGCCGCCGCATTGCATCAGCCATG
ATGGATACTTTCTCGGCAGGAGCAAGGTGAGATGACAGGAGATCCTGCCCCGGCACTTCGCCCAATAGCA
GCCAGTCCCTTCCCGCTTCAGTGACAACGTCGAGCACAGCTGCGCAAGGAACGCCCGTCGTGGCCAGCCA
CGATAGCCGCGCTGCCTCGTCCTGCAGTTCATTCAGGGCACCGGACAGGTCGGTCTTGACAAAAAGAACC
GGGCGCCCCTGCGCTGACAGCCGGAACACGGCGGCATCAGAGCAGCCGATTGTCTGTTGTGCCCAGTCAT
AGCCGAATAGCCTCTCCACCCAAGCGGCCGGAGAACCTGCGTGCAATCCATCTTGTTCAATCATGCGAAA
CGATCCTCATCCTGTCTCTTGATCAGATCTTGATCCCCTGCGCCATCAGATCCTTGGCGGCAAGAAAGCC
ATCCAGTTTACTTTGCAGGGCTTCCCAACCTTACCAGAGGGCGCCCCAGCTGGCAATTCCGACGTCTAAG
AAACCATTATTATCATGACATTAACCTATAAAAATAGGCGTATCACGAGGCCCTTTCGTCTTCACCTCGA
GATG
